Addgene plasmid #89370: E1b-GFP-Tol2-Gateway dre SE-irf2bpl A
Purpose: Vector for reporter assay of one zebrafish super-enhancer region
Depositing lab: Alena Shkumatava. Depositing organization: Institut Curie. Publication: Comparative analyses of super-enhancers reveal conserved elements in vertebrate genomes. Perez-Rico YA, Boeva V, Mallory AC, Bitetti A, Majello S, Barillot E, Shkumatava A. Genome Res. 2017 Feb;27(2):259-268. doi: 10.1101/gr.203679.115. Epub 2016 Dec 13. PubMed 27965291.
Backbone
  Vector backbone: E1b-GFP-Tol2-Gateway
  Backbone manufacturer: Nadav Ahituv lab
  Total vector size (bp): 11042
  Modifications to backbone: Insertion of super-enhancer region
Growth in bacteria
  Bacterial resistance: Chloramphenicol and Ampicillin, 25 & 100 μg/mL
  Growth temperature: 37°C
  Growth strain: ccdB Survival
  Copy number: High Copy
Gene/Insert
  Gene/Insert name: irf2bpl (alt name: super-enhancer irf2bpl)
  Species: D. rerio (zebrafish)
  Insert size (bp): 1715
  Entrez Gene: irf2bpl (a.k.a. wu:fc39d10, wu:fj46f11, zgc:73290, zgc:77204)
  Cloning method: Gibson Cloning
  Sequencing primers: 5′ GAGTTATACCATTTCAAGATCGG; 3′ GGACACGGGATGGTGATGTTAT
Terms and licenses: Academic/Nonprofit Terms; Industry Terms: Not Available to Industry
How to cite: E1b-GFP-Tol2-Gateway dre SE-irf2bpl A was a gift from Alena Shkumatava (Addgene plasmid # 89370 ; http://n2t.net/addgene:89370 ; RRID:Addgene_89370)
