[The description below was written by a language model from this plasmid's Addgene catalogue record and pLannotate feature annotations shown in this document.]
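Description:
E1b-GFP-Tol2-Gateway dre SE-irf2bpl A is a zebrafish enhancer-reporter plasmid of about 11 kb, built on the E1b-GFP-Tol2-Gateway backbone. It carries a 1,715 bp fragment ("A") of the super-enhancer region associated with the zebrafish irf2bpl gene, inserted by Gibson cloning. The plasmid replicates in E. coli from a high-copy ColE1/pUC-type origin and also has an f1 origin. Residual pBluescript elements (lac promoter/operator, lacZα fragment, T3 and T7 promoters) point to a phagemid-derived base vector.

The Gateway destination cassette is still intact in the sequenced plasmid. attR1 and attR2 flank the chloramphenicol resistance gene and the ccdB toxin gene, so the enhancer fragment was added alongside the cassette rather than replacing it by LR recombination. This explains the dual chloramphenicol and ampicillin (AmpR) selection and the need for a ccdB-tolerant host strain.

The reporter unit consists of a minimal TATA-box promoter (annotated as a minP fragment, corresponding to the E1b minimal promoter in the backbone name), a rabbit β-globin intron, EGFP and an SV40 polyadenylation signal. The minimal promoter has low basal activity, so GFP expression depends on regulatory activity from the adjacent test sequence. The insert is not annotated, but the unannotated stretch between attR2 and the minimal promoter is roughly the right size to hold it. The Tol2 transposon arms implied by the name are also not annotated. In vectors of this type they allow transposase-mediated integration into the zebrafish genome.

The stated purpose is a reporter assay of one zebrafish super-enhancer region, testing whether the fragment drives GFP expression.
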