Features (pLannotate 1.2.2; 25 found; start..end, strand, type, name):
      1..125     +  protein_bind   attR1: mutant version of attR; recombination site for the Gateway® LR reaction LR Clonase™
    150..180     +  promoter       lac UV5 promoter: E. coli lac promoter with an "up" mutation
    204..233     +  promoter       cat promoter (fragment): promoter of the E. coli cat gene encoding chloramphenicol acetyltransferase
    234..893     +  CDS            CmR: chloramphenicol acetyltransferase; cat; confers resistance to chloramphenicol
   1072..1230    +  CDS            ccdA (fragment): CCDA_ECO57 - Also known as H, letA. Experimental evidence at protein level: Swiss-Prot protein existence level 1. Antitoxin component of a type II toxin-antitoxin (TA) system which inhibits the post-segregational killing (PSK) of plasmid-free cells, also referred to as a plasmid addiction system. Binds to and blocks the activity of CcdB; will also remove bound CcdB protein from the CcdB-GyrA complex by forming a CcdA-CcdB complex, a process termed rejuvenation. Functions as a transcriptional corepressor for the ccdAB operon, repression also requires CcdB (By similarity). From Escherichia coli
   1235..1537    +  CDS            ccdB: CCDB_ECOLI - Also known as G, letB, letD. Experimental evidence at protein level: Swiss-Prot protein existence level 1. Toxic component of a type II toxin-antitoxin (TA) system, functioning in plasmid maintainence. Responsible for the post- segregational killing (PSK) of plasmid-free cells, also referred to as a plasmid addiction system. Half-life of over 2 hours. Cell killing by CcdB is accompanied by filamentation, defects in chromosome and plasmid segregation, defects in cell division, formation of anucleate cells, decreased DNA synthesis and plasmid loss. Interferes with the activity of DN
   1581..1705    -  protein_bind   attR2: mutant version of attR; recombination site for the Gateway® LR reaction LR Clonase™
   3448..3465    +  promoter       minP (fragment): minimal TATA-box promoter with low basal activity
   3534..4106    +  intron         β-globin intron: intron from rabbit β-globin gene
   4186..4905    +  CDS            EGFP: the original enhanced GFP (Yang et al., 1996) mammalian codon-optimized
   4906..4930    -  misc_feature   MCS (fragment): pBluescript multiple cloning site
   4950..5084    -  polyA_signal   SV40 poly(A) signal: SV40 polyadenylation signal
   5107..5190    -  CDS            large T antigen (fragment): large T antigen from SV40 (simian virus 40)
   5754..5794    -  misc_feature   MCS (fragment): pBluescript multiple cloning site
   5807..5825    -  promoter       T3 promoter: promoter for bacteriophage T3 RNA polymerase
   5868..5890    -  protein_bind   lac operator (fragment): The lac repressor binds to the lac operator to inhibit transcription in E. coli. This inhibition can be relieved by adding lactose or isopropyl-β-D-thiogalactopyranoside (IPTG). lac repressor encoded by lacI
   5894..5924    -  promoter       lac promoter: promoter for the E. coli lac operon
   5939..5960    -  protein_bind   CAP binding site: CAP binding activates transcription in the presence of cAMP. E. coli catabolite activator protein
   5973..6065    -  CDS            lacI (fragment): lac repressor; lacI; The lac repressor binds to the lac operator to inhibit transcription in E. coli. This inhibition can be relieved by adding lactose or isopropyl-β-D-thiogalactopyranoside (IPTG).
   6248..6836    -  rep_origin     ori: high-copy-number ColE1/pMB1/pBR322/pUC origin of replication
   7007..7867    -  CDS            AmpR: β-lactamase; bla; confers resistance to ampicillin, carbenicillin, and related antibiotics
   7868..7972    -  promoter       AmpR promoter: bla
   8025..8453    -  rep_origin     f1 ori (sequence partly withheld): f1 bacteriophage origin of replication; arrow indicates direction of (+) strand synthesis
   8458..8613    -  CDS            lacZα (fragment): LacZα fragment of β-galactosidase; lacZ fragment
   8621..8639    +  promoter       T7 promoter: promoter for bacteriophage T7 RNA polymerase
>Addgene plasmid #89370 | E1b-GFP-Tol2-Gateway dre SE-irf2bpl A | addgene full sequence | sequence record 175431 | Addgene NGS Result
ACAAGTTTGTACAAAAAAGCTGAACGAGAAACGTAAAATGATATAAATATCAATATATTAAATTAGATTT
TGCATAAAAAACAGACTACATAATACTGTAAAACACAACATATCCAGTCACTATGGCGGCCGCATTAGGC
ACCCCAGGCTTTACACTTTATGCTTCCGGCTCGTATAATGTGTGGATTTTGAGTTAGGATCCGTCGAGAT
TTTCAGGAGCTAAGGAAGCTAAAATGGAGAAAAAAATCACTGGATATACCACCGTTGATATATCCCAATG
GCATCGTAAAGAACATTTTGAGGCATTTCAGTCAGTTGCTCAATGTACCTATAACCAGACCGTTCAGCTG
GATATTACGGCCTTTTTAAAGACCGTAAAGAAAAATAAGCACAAGTTTTATCCGGCCTTTATTCACATTC
TTGCCCGCCTGATGAATGCTCATCCGGAATTCCGTATGGCAATGAAAGACGGTGAGCTGGTGATATGGGA
TAGTGTTCACCCTTGTTACACCGTTTTCCATGAGCAAACTGAAACGTTTTCATCGCTCTGGAGTGAATAC
CACGACGATTTCCGGCAGTTTCTACACATATATTCGCAAGATGTGGCGTGTTACGGTGAAAACCTGGCCT
ATTTCCCTAAAGGGTTTATTGAGAATATGTTTTTCGTCTCAGCCAATCCCTGGGTGAGTTTCACCAGTTT
TGATTTAAACGTGGCCAATATGGACAACTTCTTCGCCCCCGTTTTCACCATGGGCAAATATTATACGCAA
GGCGACAAGGTGCTGATGCCGCTGGCGATTCAGGTTCATCATGCCGTTTGTGATGGCTTCCATGTCGGCA
GAATGCTTAATGAATTACAACAGTACTGCGATGAGTGGCAGGGCGGGGCGTAAACGCGTGGATCCGGCTT
ACTAAAAGCCAGATAACAGTATGCGTATTTGCGCGCTGATTTTTGCGGTATAAGAATATATACTGATATG
TATACCCGAAGTATGTCAAAAAGAGGTATGCTATGAAGCAGCGTATTACAGTGACAGTTGACAGCGACAG
CTATCAGTTGCTCAAGGCATATATGATGTCAATATCTCCGGTCTGGTAAGCACAACCATGCAGAATGAAG
CCCGTCGTCTGCGTGCCGAACGCTGGAAAGCGGAAAATCAGGAAGGGATGGCTGAGGTCGCCCGGTTTAT
TGAAATGAACGGCTCTTTTGCTGACGAGAACAGGGGCTGGTGAAATGCAGTTTAAGGTTTACACCTATAA
AAGAGAGAGCCGTTATCGTCTGTTTGTGGATGTACAGAGTGATATTATTGACACGCCCGGGCGACGGATG
GTGATCCCCCTGGCCAGTGCACGTCTGCTGTCAGATAAAGTCTCCCGTGAACTTTACCCGGTGGTGCATA
TCGGGGATGAAAGCTGGCGCATGATGACCACCGATATGGCCAGTGTGCCGGTCTCCGTTATCGGGGAAGA
AGTGGCTGATCTCAGCCACCGCGAAAATGACATCAAAAACGCCATTAACCTGATGTTCTGGGGAATATAA
ATGTCAGGCTCCCTTATACACAGCCAGTCTGCAGGTCGACCATAGTGACTGGATATGTTGTGTTTTACAG
TATTATGTAGTCTGTTTTTTATGCAAAATCTAATTTAATATATTGATATTTATATCATTTTACGTTTCTC
GTTCAGCTTTCTTGTACAAAGTGGTGATATCAAGATCTGAGTTATACCATTTCAAGATCGGTGTGAACAT
CATCACACAGCCAAGCCCGAAATAAACCATCTGCGAAAACAATTTACACATACTTTTTTCCCCGTTCTCA
TTTCAAGTCTGGAAGTGTGAAGGGAAGTCTGGTACAGCTGCTGACATTCCTCTAACACTCTGTAATGAAG
CACCATCGCGGGTCTGGTTCACGCAACAGATGGGCTACAGGTGGGGCGTCACACTCAGCCCAGGTGACAG
GAGGAAGGTGATTACGACTCTACTCATCCAAAAAAAAAAGCTCAGTTTGCTGGGGGGTTCTGGTCAGGCT
GCAACGATGTCAAAAATCGCCATTAACCAATCAGCAGGCAGGAGCTGAGTTCATCAAGCGCAGCACACAG
CAGGAGTCAGCAAGATATGCAGTGAAAATGTTGGGTAAATGACTCTGGAGAAAACAGAGTGGAAGACAAA
CAGGGAGTACTGACACAGTACATGACTGTAAGTGTTTGGTGATGATGAATGTTAAATACAAATGTTATTT
CAGAAGAGAACTGCTTGTTTTTGATTCTAGACATGTCGGTAGAACGCAAGAAGACTATTATTATGGGAAG
AAGTACAAATGAGAATCTATTTAAGGTAAATCTCACACAAAATAAACTGAAAAGGTCACAAATAATTCTG
TAATCATTTTCATGACTCTAGAACAAGTGGCAACCTCCCGCTCTACCTCGTGAAGTAAATGAAACTGCAA
TTCATCGACATTCCGCTAGTCCTGGCACCATATAAAGAGTAAATGTCCATTGACCCCACTGTTAAAATGA
CCAACTTTACAGCAGAAAAAAAAGGTGTTTACAGTCTGGTACAAAGAATGATTTCGGTTCATACAGATAA
TATTGCCCTTCATGACAACTGTGAGGGGGGTGTATTGCTTTATAACTCATCCGTTTAGTTTATATTAAGT
TATATTAAGTCTGCATAGTTAAGGGTATGGCCACTTGAGTGACAGCTAGGTCACTCTAGTTTCGCTGGTC
GCTGTCACTTCACGTCAGCTGATTCCGGCTGATTAGCTACTGAGCTCAGCATATACATCATATTTTTGTT
GTGTTTTATGTGGCTTTAAAGAGTCAGTTGCTTCTTGGAATTATTTCTTACAATTATGAGATGATATGGC
ACACTGTGTGCACTTAATTTTTCTGTCATTTATTTCTCATTTGCTGTATATTGTATTATCTTGATGATGT
CAATATATTACATGTTTTATAGATGCTTTGTCAATACTGTACAAAATGTAAAACCAATAAAGCAACCTGA
ACTTGAATGAGAGAAAGAGCGAAGCAGATTTTAGTTGGTGCACATGGCTCGTGAATAGCATAAAAGAGAA
ATATTTTTTATTTATTTATTTACTTTAACCTATTGAAAAAGACCTTCTCAGAATATTTTAACACCTCATC
GCCACTTTAAGTTCTAATCAGTATCAAATCTTTAACTTAATAAACAGTTGTAGTTAAATAAAAGAATGTA
GCATAACCATGCAACAGAACTCAGATAAGCTCGGAAGAAATGAAGCTTGAAAGAATTAACTACGCGGTTG
TTTTCAGCGACAGGTTTAGGCCCCTGTTTGAACTCGTCTTTCTCCAACCAGGAATATGCAAACTTATGTT
TTCCCATGTTGTCATCTGTTTCGCTCTATGGTTTCTCTACGTGTGGAGAGCATAACATCACCATCCCGTG
TCCAGATCTCTCGACTCTAGAGGGTATATAATGGATCCCATCGCGTCTCAGCCTCACTTTGAGCTCCTCC
ACACGAATTTCGACCGATCCTGAGAACTTCAGGGTGAGTTTGGGGACCCTTGATTGTTCTTTCTTTTTCG
CTATTGTAAAATTCATGTTATATGGAGGGGGCAAAGTTTTCAGGGTGTTGTTTAGAATGGGAAGATGTCC
CTTGTATCACCATGGACCCTCATGATAATTTTGTTTCTTTCACTTTCTACTCTGTTGACAACCATTGTCT
CCTCTTATTTTCTTTTCATTTTCTGTAACTTTTTCGTTAAACTTTAGCTTGCATTTGTAACGAATTTTTA
AATTCACTTTTGTTTATTTGTCAGATTGTAAGTACTTTCTCTAATCACTTTTTTTTCAAGGCAATCAGGG
TATATTATATTGTACTTCAGCACAGTTTTAGAGAACAATTGTTATAATTAAATGATAAGGTAGAATATTT
CTGCATATAAATTCTGGCTGGCGTGGAAATATTCTTATTGGTAGAAACAACTACACCCTGGTCATCATCC
TGCCTTTCTCTTTATGGTTACAATGATATACACTGTTTGAGATGAGGATAAAATACTCTGAGTCCAAACC
GGGCCCCTCTGCTAACCATGTTCATGCCTTCTTCTCTTTCCTACAGCTCCTGGGCAACGTGCTGGTTGTT
GTGCTGTCTCATCATTTTGGCAAAGAATTCCTCGACGGATCCACCGGTCGCCACCATGGTGAGCAAGGGC
GAGGAGCTGTTCACCGGGGTGGTGCCCATCCTGGTCGAGCTGGACGGCGACGTAAACGGCCACAAGTTCA
GCGTGTCCGGCGAGGGCGAGGGCGATGCCACCTACGGCAAGCTGACCCTGAAGTTCATCTGCACCACCGG
CAAGCTGCCCGTGCCCTGGCCCACCCTCGTGACCACCCTGACCTACGGCGTGCAGTGCTTCAGCCGCTAC
CCCGACCACATGAAGCAGCACGACTTCTTCAAGTCCGCCATGCCCGAAGGCTACGTCCAGGAGCGCACCA
TCTTCTTCAAGGACGACGGCAACTACAAGACCCGCGCCGAGGTGAAGTTCGAGGGCGACACCCTGGTGAA
CCGCATCGAGCTGAAGGGCATCGACTTCAAGGAGGACGGCAACATCCTGGGGCACAAGCTGGAGTACAAC
TACAACAGCCACAACGTCTATATCATGGCCGACAAGCAGAAGAACGGCATCAAGGTGAACTTCAAGATCC
GCCACAACATCGAGGACGGCAGCGTGCAGCTCGCCGACCACTACCAGCAGAACACCCCCATCGGCGACGG
CCCCGTGCTGCTGCCCGACAACCACTACCTGAGCACCCAGTCCGCCCTGAGCAAAGACCCCAACGAGAAG
CGCGATCACATGGTCCTGCTGGAGTTCGTGACCGCCGCCGGGATCACTCTCGGCATGGACGAGCTGTACA
AGTAAAGCGGCCGCCACCGCGGTGGAGCTCGAATTAATTCATCGATGATGATCCAGACATGATAAGATAC
ATTGATGAGTTTGGACAAACCACAACTAGAATGCAGTGAAAAAAATGCTTTATTTGTGAAATTTGTGATG
CTATTGCTTTATTTGTAACCATTATAAGCTGCAATAAACAAGTTAACAACAACAATTGCATTCATTTTAT
GTTTCAGGTTCAGGGGGAGGTGTGGGAGGTTTTTTAAAGCAAGTAAAACCTCTACAAATGTGGTATGGCT
GATTATGATCCTCTAGATCAGATCCGAAGATACGGCCACGGGTGCTCTTGATCCTGTGGCTGATTTTGGA
CTGTGCTGCTCGCAGCTGCTGATGAATCACATACTTCCTCCATTTTCTTCCACTGATTGACTGTTATAAT
TTCCCTAATTTCCAGGTCAAGGTGCTGTGCATTGTGGTAATAGATGTGACATGACGTCACTTCCAAAGGA
CCAATGAACATGTCTGACCAATTTCATATAATGTGAAAACGATTTTCATAGGCAGAATAAATAACATTTA
AATTAAACTGGGCATCAGCGCAATTCAATTGGTTTGGTAATAGCAAGGGAAAATAGAATGAAGTGATCTC
CAAAAAATAAGTACTTTTTGACTGTAAATAAAATTGTAAGGAGTAAAAAGTACTTTTTTTTCTAAAAAAA
TGTAATTAAGTAAAAGTAAAAGTATTGATTTTTAATTGTACTCAAGTAAAGTAAAAATCCCCAAAAATAA
TACTTAAGTACAGTAATCAAGTAAAATTACTCAAGTACTTTACACCTCTGGTTCTTGACCCCCTACCTTC
AGCAAGCCCAGCAGATCCACTAGTTCTAGAGCGGCCGCCACCGCGGTGGAGCTCCAGCTTTTGTTCCCTT
TAGTGAGGGTTAATTGCGCGCTTGGCGTAATCATGGTCATAGCTGTTTCCTGTGTGAAATTGTTATCCGC
TCACAATTCCACACAACATACGAGCCGGAAGCATAAAGTGTAAAGCCTGGGGTGCCTAATGAGTGAGCTA
ACTCACATTAATTGCGTTGCGCTCACTGCCCGCTTTCCAGTCGGGAAACCTGTCGTGCCAGCTGCATTAA
TGAATCGGCCAACGCGCGGGGAGAGGCGGTTTGCGTATTGGGCGCTCTTCCGCTTCCTCGCTCACTGACT
CGCTGCGCTCGGTCGTTCGGCTGCGGCGAGCGGTATCAGCTCACTCAAAGGCGGTAATACGGTTATCCAC
AGAATCAGGGGATAACGCAGGAAAGAACATGTGAGCAAAAGGCCAGCAAAAGGCCAGGAACCGTAAAAAG
GCCGCGTTGCTGGCGTTTTTCCATAGGCTCCGCCCCCCTGACGAGCATCACAAAAATCGACGCTCAAGTC
AGAGGTGGCGAAACCCGACAGGACTATAAAGATACCAGGCGTTTCCCCCTGGAAGCTCCCTCGTGCGCTC
TCCTGTTCCGACCCTGCCGCTTACCGGATACCTGTCCGCCTTTCTCCCTTCGGGAAGCGTGGCGCTTTCT
CATAGCTCACGCTGTAGGTATCTCAGTTCGGTGTAGGTCGTTCGCTCCAAGCTGGGCTGTGTGCACGAAC
CCCCCGTTCAGCCCGACCGCTGCGCCTTATCCGGTAACTATCGTCTTGAGTCCAACCCGGTAAGACACGA
CTTATCGCCACTGGCAGCAGCCACTGGTAACAGGATTAGCAGAGCGAGGTATGTAGGCGGTGCTACAGAG
TTCTTGAAGTGGTGGCCTAACTACGGCTACACTAGAAGAACAGTATTTGGTATCTGCGCTCTGCTGAAGC
CAGTTACCTTCGGAAAAAGAGTTGGTAGCTCTTGATCCGGCAAACAAACCACCGCTGGTAGCGGTGGTTT
TTTTGTTTGCAAGCAGCAGATTACGCGCAGAAAAAAAGGATCTCAAGAAGATCCTTTGATCTTTTCTACG
GGGTCTGACGCTCAGTGGAACGAAAACTCACGTTAAGGGATTTTGGTCATGAGATTATCAAAAAGGATCT
TCACCTAGATCCTTTTAAATTAAAAATGAAGTTTTAAATCAATCTAAAGTATATATGAGTAAACTTGGTC
TGACAGTTACCAATGCTTAATCAGTGAGGCACCTATCTCAGCGATCTGTCTATTTCGTTCATCCATAGTT
GCCTGACTCCCCGTCGTGTAGATAACTACGATACGGGAGGGCTTACCATCTGGCCCCAGTGCTGCAATGA
TACCGCGAGACCCACGCTCACCGGCTCCAGATTTATCAGCAATAAACCAGCCAGCCGGAAGGGCCGAGCG
CAGAAGTGGTCCTGCAACTTTATCCGCCTCCATCCAGTCTATTAATTGTTGCCGGGAAGCTAGAGTAAGT
AGTTCGCCAGTTAATAGTTTGCGCAACGTTGTTGCCATTGCTACAGGCATCGTGGTGTCACGCTCGTCGT
TTGGTATGGCTTCATTCAGCTCCGGTTCCCAACGATCAAGGCGAGTTACATGATCCCCCATGTTGTGCAA
AAAAGCGGTTAGCTCCTTCGGTCCTCCGATCGTTGTCAGAAGTAAGTTGGCCGCAGTGTTATCACTCATG
GTTATGGCAGCACTGCATAATTCTCTTACTGTCATGCCATCCGTAAGATGCTTTTCTGTGACTGGTGAGT
ACTCAACCAAGTCATTCTGAGAATAGTGTATGCGGCGACCGAGTTGCTCTTGCCCGGCGTCAATACGGGA
TAATACCGCGCCACATAGCAGAACTTTAAAAGTGCTCATCATTGGAAAACGTTCTTCGGGGCGAAAACTC
TCAAGGATCTTACCGCTGTTGAGATCCAGTTCGATGTAACCCACTCGTGCACCCAACTGATCTTCAGCAT
CTTTTACTTTCACCAGCGTTTCTGGGTGAGCAAAAACAGGAAGGCAAAATGCCGCAAAAAAGGGAATAAG
GGCGACACGGAAATGTTGAATACTCATACTCTTCCTTTTTCAATATTATTGAAGCATTTATCAGGGTTAT
TGTCTCATGAGCGGATACATATTTGAATGTATTTAGAAAAATAAACAAATAGGGGTTCCGCGCACATTTC
CCCGAAAAGTGCCACCTAAATTGTAAGCGTTAATATTTTGTTAAAATTCGCGTTAAATTTTTGTTAAATC
AGCTCATTTTTTAACCAATAGGCCGAAATCGGCAAAATCCCTTATAAATCAAAAGAATAGACCGAGATAG
GGT
[37 nt withheld, positions 8124-8160]
AAAGAACGTGGACTCCAACGTCAAAGG
[49 nt withheld, positions 8188-8236]
T
[91 nt withheld, positions 8238-8328]
G
[124 nt withheld, positions 8330-8453]
CCCATTCGCCATTCAGGCTGCGCAACTGTTGGGAAGGGCGATCGGTGCGGGCCTCTTCGCTATTACGCCA
GCTGGCGAAAGGGGGATGTGCTGCAAGGCGATTAAGTTGGGTAACGCCAGGGTTTTCCCAGTCACGACGT
TGTAAAACGACGGCCAGTGAGCGCGCGTAATACGACTCACTATAGGGCGAATTGGGTACCAAATAGTAGG
AATTACCCACCTGTACAAGTGCTGAAAACTTGGATGAATAAGCCCGTTTGCCATTTTCTACTGCTATTTT
AAATCTTTTCTGTATTTGTCTGCATTTGTCTTTACCCTTGAATAAATGTTTTAGTTGTTTTTTTTCAATT
ATGACTGTGTTTAACAGACATTATTACAATAATATGTAATAGTAGTACACACTATTATTATGTAATAGTA
CTTGTTGACTGTATTTGAGAACTGGACCGAGTGAGTGTTACGTCACCCATTCAAAATGACTTACTTCTGG
CTCCAACAAAATGAAGTTAATTCAGTTGCCATTTTTCACTGTATGGACATCGCCGTGTTGGAGCTAGACG
TTGCCAATAAGCAAGAAAGAGCCGAGATGCGTCGAGTCTGAGTCACCGTTCCTATGGCAACCCCTCTAAC
CAATCAGAAGTAAGCTTGTTGGAAGTCCACAGCCTACCACTTGAAAGCGGGCTGCACAAAATCTGTCAAA
CGTTTTGAACGTTGGATGTGAGAGCACATACTTTTATTAAGGCATCTGGTTGGTCAGTTTATAATATCAA
CAACTTGGGCTACAGAAAAGAAAAGTTATTACAGAAATTATGATTAACAAGTACATGTTAAATAAAGATT
TTAATATGAATGCCACCACTGGAGCATTCATGCCATTTGGAGCTTCTTCCTGTTTGGATCACTAGAAGGA
GGAGGTCACTCATTACAGTTCTCATATACAGTCGTTGGTTGGTTGGTTGGTTGGTAGATTGATTGATTGA
TTGATTGATTGATTGATTGATTGATTGATTGATTGATTGATTGATTGATTGATTGATTGATTGGTAGTCA
AAATAAGAAATAATTTCCACAGATTCATTACAGAAATGATTAAATGCATACATAAAAAACTGGGGGGGGG
GGGATACAACAACACACTTAAGTCACATTTGCCTACGTAAAGAAAAGTAAAGAAAATCAATAGCTATATT
TTACATCTCCTTTTTTTGCTGTCTTTTAATTAGCCTTGTTTTGCTGTTATCTTGATTGAAACTGTAACTT
CTTCACCTGCTTCTTTTCTTTGTAGGTTTTGCCAGCCCAGAAACAGGCATGGCTGTGCAAGGCCAGAGCA
CCATGCACAATGCGCTGCATGTCTTCATGAACGGCTCAATGTCCTCAGTCCAGGGCTCAGCCAACGACCC
CATCTTCCTCCTTCACCATGCTTTCATTGACAGGTAACAAACACGTCATGACATTAGACTGCACAGTTTT
TGACAAAGTTCATACAATCTGTTGTTTATAGCTGCTACAATTAGTGAAGTTTGTGAATGTACTTGGATGA
GCAGCGAAAGATCAATTGAGATCAATTGTTAGAGTTTGGTTGCCCTGCAGAGCAAAGAACAAAAAATAAT
CTGGTGGCTTTACTGCGTGAGGTTATTATTGGTGGAATAGAAACACAAAACATAATTGCATTTATTTGTT
TAATTTTTTATCTTATCTTAACTTTCATCTTGCATATTTGTTTCTTACATCATTTCTAGCATCTTTGAGC
GCTGGCTAAGAACTCATCAGCCTCCCCGGTCCATCTACCCACGTACCAATGCACCAATTGGCCACAATGA
CGGCTACTACATGGTGCCATTCCTTCCTCTTTATAGGAATGGAGACTACCTCCTGTCCAACAATGCTCTT
GGATACGAGTACGCCTACCTGTTGGACCCAGGTCATTGCACAACACCAGAAATGCCCTCTGATCTGCAAA
AGACGTGAATATCTGTTCAGACACCCATATCCACTCTGTTCCACACAGGTCAGAGGTTTGTCCAGGAGTT
CTTGACAGAGGTGTAAAAAGTACTCAAAAATTTTACTCAAGTGAAAGTACAAGTACTTAGGGAAAATTTT
ACTCAATTAAAAGTAAAAGTATCTGGCTAGAATCTTACTTGAGTAAAAGTAAAAAAGTACTCCATTAAAA
TTGTACTTGAGTATTAAGGAAGTAAAAGTAAAAGCAAGAAAGAAAACTAGAGATTCTTGTTTAAGCTTTT
AATCTCAAAAAACATTAAATGAAATGCATACAAGGTTTTATCCTGCTTTAGAACTGTTTGTATTTAATTA
TCAAACTATAAGACAGACAATCTAATGCCAGTACACGCTACTCAAAGTTGTAAAACCTCAGATTTAACTT
CAGTAGAAGCTGATTCTCAAAATTGTTAGTGTCAAGCCTAGCTCTTTTGGGGCTGAAAAGCAATCCTGCA
GTGCTGAAAAGCCTCTCACAGGCAGCCGATGCGGGAAGAGGTGTATTAGTCTTGATAGAGAGGCTGCAAA
TAGCAGGAAACGTGAGCAGAGACTCCCTGGTGTCTGAAACACAGGCCAGATGGGCCCTCGAGGATATC
