>Addgene plasmid #89370 | E1b-GFP-Tol2-Gateway dre SE-irf2bpl A | depositor partial sequence | sequence record 173136 | Super-enhancer region
GAGTTATACCATTTCAAGATCGGTGTGAACATCATCACACAGCCAAGCCCGAAATAAACCATCTGCGAAA
ACAATTTACACATACTTTTTTCCCCGTTCTCATTTCAAGTCTGGAAGTGTGAAGGGAAGTCTGGTACAGC
TGCTGACATTCCTCTAACACTCTGTAATGAAGCACCATCGCGGGTCTGGTTCACGCAACAGATGGGCTAC
AGGTGGGGCGTCACACTCAGCCCAGGTGACAGGAGGAAGGTGATTACGACTCTACTCATCCAAAAAAAAA
AGCTCAGTTTGCTGGGGGGTTCTGGTCAGGCTGCAACGATGTCAAAAATCGCCATTAACCAATCAGCAGG
CAGGAGCTGAGTTCATCAAGCGCAGCACACAGCAGGAGTCAGCAAGATATGCAGTGAAAATGTTGGGTAA
ATGACTCTGGAGAAAACAGAGTGGAAGACAAACAGGGAGTACTGACACAGTACATGACTGTAAGTGTTTG
GTGATGATGAATGTTAAATACAAATGTTATTTCAGAAGAGAACTGCTTGTTTTTGATTCTAGACATGTCG
GTAGAACGCAAGAAGACTATTATTATGGGAAGAAGTACAAATGAGAATCTATTTAAGGTAAATCTCACAC
AAAATAAACTGAAAAGGTCACAAATAATTCTGTAATCATTTTCATGACTCTAGAACAAGTGGCAACCTCC
CGCTCTACCTCGTGAAGTAAATGAAACTGCAATTCATCGACATTCCGCTAGTCCTGGCACCATATAAAGA
GTAAATGTCCATTGACCCCACTGTTAAAATGACCAACTTTACAGCAGAAAAAAAAGGTGTTTACAGTCTG
GTACAAAGAATGATTTCGGTTCATACAGATAATATTGCCCTTCATGACAACTGTGAGGGGGGTGTATTGC
TTTATAACTCATCCGTTTAGTTTATATTAAGTTATATTAAGTCTGCATAGTTAAGGGTATGGCCACTTGA
GTGACAGCTAGGTCACTCTAGTTTCGCTGGTCGCTGTCACTTCACGTCAGCTGATTCCGGCTGATTAGCT
ACTGAGCTCAGCATATACATCATATTTTTGTTGTGTTTTATGTGGCTTTAAAGAGTCAGTTGCTTCTTGG
AATTATTTCTTACAATTATGAGATGATATGGCACACTGTGTGCACTTAATTTTTCTGTCATTTATTTCTC
ATTTGCTGTATATTGTATTATCTTGATGATGTCAATATATTACATGTTTTATAGATGCTTTGTCAATACT
GTACAAAATGTAAAACCAATAAAGCAACCTGAACTTGAATGAGAGAAAGAGCGAAGCAGATTTTAGTTGG
TGCACATGGCTCGTGAATAGCATAAAAGAGAAATATTTTTTATTTATTTATTTACTTTAACCTATTGAAA
AAGACCTTCTCAGAATATTTTAACACCTCATCGCCACTTTAAGTTCTAATCAGTATCAAATCTTTAACTT
AATAAACAGTTGTAGTTAAATAAAAGAATGTAGCATAACCATGCAACAGAACTCAGATAAGCTCGGAAGA
AATGAAGCTTGAAAGAATTAACTACGCGGTTGTTTTCAGCGACAGGTTTAGGCCCCTGTTTGAACTCGTC
TTTCTCCAACCAGGAATATGCAAACTTATGTTTTCCCATGTTGTCATCTGTTTCGCTCTATGGTTTCTCT
ACGTGTGGAGAGCATAACATCACCATCCCGTGTCC
